Addgene plasmid #198034: pCAGG-GST-TEV-NAP1 (WT)
Purpose: Used for the expression and purification of NAP1 in a mammalian expression system (SMC Internal No. 2064)
Depositing lab: Sascha Martens. Depositing organization: University of Vienna. Publication: Unconventional initiation of PINK1/Parkin mitophagy by Optineurin. Nguyen TN, Sawa-Makarska J, Khuu G, Lam WK, Adriaenssens E, Fracchiolla D, Shoebridge S, Bernklau D, Padman BS, Skulsuppaisarn M, Lindblom RSJ, Martens S, Lazarou M. Mol Cell. 2023 May 18;83(10):1693-1709.e9. doi: 10.1016/j.molcel.2023.04.021. PubMed 37207627.
Backbone
  Vector backbone: pCAGG
  Backbone manufacturer: GenScript
  Backbone size w/o insert (bp): 4790
  Total vector size (bp): 7445
  Vector type: Mammalian Expression
Growth in bacteria
  Bacterial resistance: Ampicillin, 100 μg/mL
  Growth temperature: 37°C
  Growth strain: DH5alpha
  Copy number: Unknown
Gene/Insert
  Gene/Insert name: NAP1 (alt name: AZI2)
  Species: H. sapiens (human)
  Insert size (bp): 1903
  GenBank ID: AY151386
  Entrez Gene: AZI2 (a.k.a. AZ2, NAP1, TILP)
  Tag / fusion protein: GST-TEV (N terminal on insert)
  Cloning method: Unknown
  Sequencing primers: 5′ gatgatatctgtattctgaatcatgaaa; 3′ taattcttataaaggcagttctgatta
Terms and licenses: Academic/Nonprofit Terms; Industry Terms: Not Available to Industry
How to cite: pCAGG-GST-TEV-NAP1 (WT) was a gift from Sascha Martens (Addgene plasmid # 198034 ; http://n2t.net/addgene:198034 ; RRID:Addgene_198034)
