[The description below was written by a language model from this plasmid's Addgene catalogue record and pLannotate feature annotations shown in this document.]
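Description:
pCAGG-GST-TEV-NAP1 (WT) is a mammalian expression plasmid built on the pCAGG backbone for producing and purifying wild-type human NAP1 (AZI2), an adaptor protein that binds and activates the kinase TBK1. In E. coli it is propagated through a high-copy ColE1/pUC-type origin and selected with ampicillin via the β-lactamase gene and its native promoter. An SV40 origin of replication is also annotated; this element can support episomal amplification in cells expressing SV40 large T antigen. No mammalian selection marker appears in the feature table, which is consistent with transient transfection use.

Expression is driven by a CAG-type arrangement. The CMV immediate-early enhancer lies at the end of the circular record and so sits directly upstream of the chimeric chicken β-actin/rabbit β-globin intron; the chicken β-actin core promoter that normally lies between them is not separately annotated. Downstream, the open reading frame encodes Schistosoma japonicum glutathione S-transferase, a TEV protease recognition site, and then the AZI2 coding sequence. The protein can therefore be captured on glutathione resin and released from the N-terminal GST tag by TEV cleavage. Transcripts end at the rabbit β-globin polyadenylation signal. The short HBB fragments flanking the cassette are probably β-globin exon remnants of the backbone, and the small ccdB, lacI and lac promoter/operator hits appear to be cloning leftovers rather than functional parts.

The catalogue lists a total size of 7,445 bp, whereas the sequenced record is 6,730 nt, and the listed insert size of 1,903 bp roughly matches GST, TEV site and NAP1 together rather than NAP1 alone. The construct was deposited with a study of PINK1/Parkin mitophagy initiation.
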