Features (pLannotate 1.2.2; 20 found; start..end, strand, type, name):
    277..1293    +  intron         chimeric intron: chimera between introns from chicken β-actin and rabbit β-globin
   1291..1347    +  CDS            HBB (fragment): HBB_LEPEU - Experimental evidence at protein level: Swiss-Prot protein existence level 1. Involved in oxygen transport from the lung to the various peripheral tissues. From Lepus europaeus (European hare).
   1359..2012    +  CDS            GST26_SCHJA: Experimental evidence at protein level: Swiss-Prot protein existence level 1. GST isoenzymes appear to play a central role in the parasite detoxification system. Other functions are also suspected including a role in increasing the solubility of haematin in the parasite gut. From Schistosoma japonicum (Blood fluke).
   2046..2065    +  CDS            TEV site (fragment): tobacco etch virus (TEV) protease recognition and cleavage site
   2073..3248    +  CDS            AZI2: AZI2_HUMAN - Also known as NAP1, TBKBP2. Experimental evidence at protein level: Swiss-Prot protein existence level 1. Adapter protein which binds TBK1 and IKBKE playing a role in antiviral innate immunity. Activates serine/threonine-protein kinase TBK1 and facilitates its oligomerization. Enhances the phosphorylation of NF-kappa-B p65 subunit RELA by TBK1. Promotes TBK1-induced as well as TNF-alpha or PMA-induced activation of NF-kappa-B. Participates in IFNB promoter activation via TICAM1. From Homo sapiens (Human).
   3254..3278    +  CDS            ccdB (fragment): CcdB, a bacterial toxin that poisons DNA gyrase; ccdB; Plasmids containing the ccdB gene cannot be propagated in standard E. coli strains.
   3297..3359    +  CDS            HBB (fragment): HBB_PONPY - Experimental evidence at transcript level: Swiss-Prot protein existence level 2. Involved in oxygen transport from the lung to the various peripheral tissues. From Pongo pygmaeus (Bornean orangutan).
   3430..3485    +  polyA_signal   β-globin poly(A) signal: rabbit β-globin polyadenylation signal (Gil and Proudfoot, 1987)
   3870..3886    -  protein_bind   lac operator: The lac repressor binds to the lac operator to inhibit transcription in E. coli. This inhibition can be relieved by adding lactose or isopropyl-β-D-thiogalactopyranoside (IPTG). lac repressor encoded by lacI
   3894..3924    -  promoter       lac promoter: promoter for the E. coli lac operon
   3939..3960    -  protein_bind   CAP binding site: CAP binding activates transcription in the presence of cAMP. E. coli catabolite activator protein
   3973..4012    -  CDS            lacI (fragment): lac repressor; lacI; The lac repressor binds to the lac operator to inhibit transcription in E. coli. This inhibition can be relieved by adding lactose or isopropyl-β-D-thiogalactopyranoside (IPTG).
   4019..4041    +  promoter       SV40 promoter (fragment): SV40 enhancer and early promoter
   4065..4200    +  rep_origin     SV40 ori: SV40 origin of replication
   4220..4354    +  polyA_signal   SV40 poly(A) signal: SV40 polyadenylation signal
   4356..4410    -  CDS            lacI (fragment): lac repressor; lacI; The lac repressor binds to the lac operator to inhibit transcription in E. coli. This inhibition can be relieved by adding lactose or isopropyl-β-D-thiogalactopyranoside (IPTG).
   4593..5181    -  rep_origin     ori: high-copy-number ColE1/pMB1/pBR322/pUC origin of replication
   5352..6212    -  CDS            AmpR: β-lactamase; bla; confers resistance to ampicillin, carbenicillin, and related antibiotics
   6213..6317    -  promoter       AmpR promoter: bla
   6348..6727    +  enhancer       CMV enhancer: human cytomegalovirus immediate early enhancer
>Addgene plasmid #198034 | pCAGG-GST-TEV-NAP1 (WT) | addgene full sequence | sequence record 391294 | Addgene NGS Result
GAGGTGAGCCCCACGTTCTGCTTCACTCTCCCCATCTCCCCCCCCTCCCCACCCCCAATTTTGTATTTAT
TTATTTTTTAATTATTTTGTGCAGCGATGGGGGCGGGGGGGGGGGGGGGGCGCGCGCCRGGGGGGGGGGG
GGGGGGGGGGGGGGGGGGGGGGGSGRGGSGGRGRGGKGCGGCGGCAGCCAATCAGAGCGGCGCGCTCCGA
AAGTTTCCTTTTATGGCGAGGCGGCGGCGGCGGCGGCCCTATAAAAAGCGAAGCGCGCGGCGGGCGGGAG
TCGCTGCGCGCTGCCTTCGCCCCGTGCCCCGCTCCGCCGCCGCCTCGCGCCGCCCGCCCCGGCTCTGACT
GACCGCGTTACTCCCACAGGTGAGCGGGCGGGACGGCCCTTCTCCTCCGGGCTGTAATTAGCGCTTGGTT
TAATGACGGCTTGTTTCTTTTCTGTGGCTGCGTGAAAGCCTTGAGGGGCTCCGGGAGGGCCCTTTGTGCG
GGGGGAGCGGCTCGGGGGGTGCGTGCGTGTGTGTGTGCGTGGGGAGCGCCGCGTGCGGCTCCGCGCTGCC
CGGCGGCTGTGAGCGCTGCGGGCGCGGCGCGGGGCTTTGTGCGCTCCGCAGTGTGCGCGAGGGGAGCGCG
GCCGGGGGCGGTGCCCCGCGGTGCGGGGGGGGCTGCGAGGGGAACAAAGGCTGCGTGCGGGGTGTGTGCG
TGGGGGGGTGAGCAGGGGGTGTGGGCGCGTCGGTCGGGCTGCAACCCCCCCTGCACCCCCCTCCCCGAGT
TGCTGAGCACGGCCCGGCTTCGGGTGCGGGGCTCCGTACGGGGCGTGGCGCGGGGCTCGCCGTGCCGGGC
GGGGGGTGGCGGCAGGTGGGGGTGCCGGGCGGGGCGGGGCCGCCTCGGGCCGGGGAGGGCTCGGGGGAGG
GGCGCGGCGGCCCCCGGAGCGCCGGCGGCTGTCGAGGCGCGGCGAGCCGCAGCCATTGCCTTTTATGGTA
ATCGTGCGAGAGGGCGCAGGGACTTCCTTTGTCCCAAATCTGTGCGGAGCCGAAATCTGGGAGGCGCCGC
CGCACCCCCTCTAGCGGGCGCGGGGCGAAGCGGTGCGGCGCCGGCAGGAAGGAAATGGGCGGGGAGGGCC
TTCGTGCGTCGCCGCGCCGCCGTCCCCTTCTCCCTCTCCAGCCTCGGGGCTGTCCGCGGGGGGACGGCTG
CCTTCGGGGGGGACGGGGCAGGGCGGGGTTCGGCTTCTGGCGTGTGACCGGCGGCTCTAGAGCCTCTGCT
AACCATGTTCATGCCTTCTTCTTTTTCCTACAGCTCCTGGGCAACGTGCTGGTTATTGTGCTGTCTCATC
ATTTTGGCAAAGAATTCCTCGAGCCACCATGTCCCCTATACTAGGTTATTGGAAAATTAAGGGCCTTGTG
CAACCCACTCGACTTCTTTTGGAATATCTTGAAGAAAAATATGAAGAGCATTTGTATGAGCGCGATGAAG
GTGATAAATGGCGAAACAAAAAGTTTGAATTGGGTTTGGAGTTTCCCAATCTTCCTTATTATATTGATGG
TGATGTTAAATTAACACAGTCTATGGCCATCATACGTTATATAGCTGACAAGCACAACATGTTGGGTGGT
TGTCCAAAAGAGCGTGCAGAGATTTCAATGCTTGAAGGAGCGGTTTTGGATATTAGATACGGTGTTTCGA
GAATTGCATATAGTAAAGACTTTGAAACTCTCAAAGTTGATTTTCTTAGCAAGCTACCTGAAATGCTGAA
AATGTTCGAAGATCGTTTATGTCATAAAACATATTTAAATGGTGATCATGTAACCCATCCTGACTTCATG
TTGTATGACGCTCTTGATGTTGTTTTATACATGGACCCAATGTGCCTGGATGCGTTCCCAAAATTAGTTT
GTTTTAAAAAACGTATTGAAGCTATCCCACAAATTGATAAGTACTTGAAATCCAGCAAGTATATAGCATG
GCCTTTGCAGGGCTGGCAAGCCACGTTTGGTGGTGGCGACCATCCTCCAAAATCGGATCTGGTTCCGCGT
GGATCCCCGGAATTCGAAAACCTGTATTTTCAGGGAGGAGGAATGGATGCACTGGTAGAAGATGATATCT
GTATTCTGAATCATGAAAAAGCCCATAAGAGAGATACAGTGACTCCAGTTTCAATATATTCAGGAGATGA
ATCTGTTGCTTCCCATTTTGCTCTTGTCACTGCATATGAAGACATCAAAAAACGACTTAAGGATTCAGAG
AAAGAGAACTCTTTGTTAAAGAAGAGAATAAGATTTTTGGAAGAAAAGCTAATAGCTCGATTTGAAGAAG
AAACAAGTTCCGTGGGACGAGAACAAGTAAATAAGGCCTATCATGCATATCGAGAGGTTTGCATTGATAG
AGATAATTTGAAGAGCAAACTGGACAAAATGAATAAAGACAACTCTGAATCTTTGAAAGTATTGAATGAG
CAGCTACAATCTAAAGAAGTAGAACTCCTCCAGCTGAGGACAGAGGTGGAAACTCAGCAGGTGATGAGGA
ATTTAAATCCACCTTCATCAAACTGGGAGGTGGAAAAGTTGAGCTGTGACCTGAAGATCCATGGTTTGGA
ACAAGAGCTGGAACTGATGAGGAAAGAATGTAGCGATCTCAAAATAGAACTACAGAAAGCCAAACAAACG
GATCCATATCAGGAAGACAATCTGAAGAGCAGAGATCTCCAAAAACTAAGCATTTCAAGTGATAATATGC
AGCATGCATACTGGGAACTGAAGAGAGAAATGTCTAATTTACATCTGGTGACTCAAGTACAAGCTGAACT
ACTAAGAAAACTGAAAACCTCAACTGCAATCAAGAAAGCCTGTGCCCCTGTAGGATGCAGTGAAGACCTT
GGAAGAGACAGCACAAAACTGCACTTGATGAATTTTACTGCAACATACACAAGACATCCCCCTCTCTTAC
CAAATGGCAAAGCTCTTTGTCATACCACATCTTCCCCTTTACCAGGAGATGTAAAGGTTTTATCAGAGAA
AGCAATCCTCCAATCATGGACAGACAATGAGAGATCCATTCCTAATGATGGTACATGCTTTCAGGAACAC
AGTTCTTATGGCAGAAATTCTCTGGAAGACAATTCCTGGGTATTTCCAAGTCCTCCTAAATCAAGTGAGA
CAGCATTTGGGGAAACTAAAACTAAAACTTTGCCTTTACCCAACCTTCCACCACTGCATTACTTGGATCA
ACATAATCAGAACTGCCTTTATAAGAATTAATGACGCCATTAACCTGATGTTCTGGGGCAAGCTTACTAG
TCCTCAGTGCAGGCTGCCTATCAGAAGGTGGTGGCTGGTGTGGCCAATGCCCTGGCTCACAAATACCACT
GAGATCTTTTTCCCTCTGCCAAAAATTATGGGGACATCATGAAGCCCCTTGAGCATCTGACTTCTGGCTA
ATAAAGGAAATTTATTTTCATTGCAATAGTGTGTTGGAATTTTTTGTGTCTCTCACTCGGAAGGACATAT
GGGAGGGCAAATCATTTAAAACATCAGAATGAGTATTTGGTTTAGAGTTTGGCAACATATGCCCATATGC
TGGCTGCCATGAACAAAGGTTGGCTATAAAGAGGTCATCAGTATATGAAACAGCCCCCTGCTGTCCATTC
CTTATTCCATAGAAAAGCCTTGACTTGAGGTTAGATTTTTTTTATATTTTGTTTTGTGTTATTTTTTTCT
TTAACATCCCTAAAATTTTCCTTACATGTTTTACTAGCCAGATTTTTCCTCCTCTCCTGACTACTCCCAG
TCATAGCTGTCCCTCTTCTCTTATGGAGATCCCTCGACCTGCAGCCCAAGCTTGGCGTAATCATGGTCAT
AGCTGTTTCCTGTGTGAAATTGTTATCCGCTCACAATTCCACACAACATACGAGCCGGAAGCATAAAGTG
TAAAGCCTGGGGTGCCTAATGAGTGAGCTAACTCACATTAATTGCGTTGCGCTCACTGCCCGCTTTCCAG
TCGGGAAACCTGTCGTGCCAGCGGATCCGCATCTCAATTAGTCAGCAACCATAGTCCCGCCCCTAACTCC
GCCCATCCCGCCCCTAACTCCGCCCAGTTCCGCCCATTCTCCGCCCCATGGCTGACTAATTTTTTTTATT
TATGCAGAGGCCGAGGCCGCCTCGGCCTCTGAGCTATTCCAGAAGTAGTGAGGAGGCTTTTTTGGAGGCC
TAGGCTTTTGCAAAAAGCTAACTTGTTTATTGCAGCTTATAATGGTTACAAATAAAGCAATAGCATCACA
AATTTCACAAATAAAGCATTTTTTTCACTGCATTCTAGTTGTGGTTTGTCCAAACTCATCAATGTATCTT
ATCATGTCTGGATCCGCTGCATTAATGAATCGGCCAACGCGCGGGGAGAGGCGGTTTGCGTATTGGGCGC
TCTTCCGCTTCCTCGCTCACTGACTCGCTGCGCTCGGTCGTTCGGCTGCGGCGAGCGGTATCAGCTCACT
CAAAGGCGGTAATACGGTTATCCACAGAATCAGGGGATAACGCAGGAAAGAACATGTGAGCAAAAGGCCA
GCAAAAGGCCAGGAACCGTAAAAAGGCCGCGTTGCTGGCGTTTTTCCATAGGCTCCGCCCCCCTGACGAG
CATCACAAAAATCGACGCTCAAGTCAGAGGTGGCGAAACCCGACAGGACTATAAAGATACCAGGCGTTTC
CCCCTGGAAGCTCCCTCGTGCGCTCTCCTGTTCCGACCCTGCCGCTTACCGGATACCTGTCCGCCTTTCT
CCCTTCGGGAAGCGTGGCGCTTTCTCATAGCTCACGCTGTAGGTATCTCAGTTCGGTGTAGGTCGTTCGC
TCCAAGCTGGGCTGTGTGCACGAACCCCCCGTTCAGCCCGACCGCTGCGCCTTATCCGGTAACTATCGTC
TTGAGTCCAACCCGGTAAGACACGACTTATCGCCACTGGCAGCAGCCACTGGTAACAGGATTAGCAGAGC
GAGGTATGTAGGCGGTGCTACAGAGTTCTTGAAGTGGTGGCCTAACTACGGCTACACTAGAAGAACAGTA
TTTGGTATCTGCGCTCTGCTGAAGCCAGTTACCTTCGGAAAAAGAGTTGGTAGCTCTTGATCCGGCAAAC
AAACCACCGCTGGTAGCGGTGGTTTTTTTGTTTGCAAGCAGCAGATTACGCGCAGAAAAAAAGGATCTCA
AGAAGATCCTTTGATCTTTTCTACGGGGTCTGACGCTCAGTGGAACGAAAACTCACGTTAAGGGATTTTG
GTCATGAGATTATCAAAAAGGATCTTCACCTAGATCCTTTTAAATTAAAAATGAAGTTTTAAATCAATCT
AAAGTATATATGAGTAAACTTGGTCTGACAGTTACCAATGCTTAATCAGTGAGGCACCTATCTCAGCGAT
CTGTCTATTTCGTTCATCCATAGTTGCCTGACTCCCCGTCGTGTAGATAACTACGATACGGGAGGGCTTA
CCATCTGGCCCCAGTGCTGCAATGATACCTCGAGAGCCACGCTCACCGGCTCCAGATTTATCAGCAATAA
ACCAGCCAGCCGGAAGGGCCGAGCGCAGAAGTGGTCCTGCAACTTTATCCGCCTCCATCCAGTCTATTAA
TTGTTGCCGGGAAGCTAGAGTAAGTAGTTCGCCAGTTAATAGTTTGCGCAACGTTGTTGCCATTGCTACA
GGCATCGTGGTGTCACGCTCGTCGTTTGGTATGGCTTCATTCAGCTCCGGTTCCCAACGATCAAGGCGAG
TTACATGATCCCCCATGTTGTGCAAAAAAGCGGTTAGCTCCTTCGGTCCTCCGATCGTTGTCAGAAGTAA
GTTGGCCGCAGTGTTATCACTCATGGTTATGGCAGCACTGCATAATTCTCTTACTGTCATGCCATCCGTA
AGATGCTTTTCTGTGACTGGTGAGTACTCAACCAAGTCATTCTGAGAATAGTGTATGCGGCGACCGAGTT
GCTCTTGCCCGGCGTCAATACGGGATAATACCGCGCCACATAGCAGAACTTTAAAAGTGCTCATCATTGG
AAAACGTTCTTCGGGGCGAAAACTCTCAAGGATCTTACCGCTGTTGAGATCCAGTTCGATGTAACCCACT
CGTGCACCCAACTGATCTTCAGCATCTTTTACTTTCACCAGCGTTTCTGGGTGAGCAAAAACAGGAAGGC
AAAATGCCGCAAAAAAGGGAATAAGGGCGACACGGAAATGTTGAATACTCATACTCTTCCTTTTTCAATA
TTATTGAAGCATTTATCAGGGTTATTGTCTCATGAGCGGATACATATTTGAATGTATTTAGAAAAATAAA
CAAATAGGGGTTCCGCGCACATTTCCCCGAAAAGTGCCACCTGGGTCGACATTGATTATTGACTAGTTAT
TAATAGTAATCAATTACGGGGTCATTAGTTCATAGCCCATATATGGAGTTCCGCGTTACATAACTTACGG
TAAATGGCCCGCCTGGCTGACCGCCCAACGACCCCCGCCCATTGACGTCAATAATGACGTATGTTCCCAT
AGTAACGCCAATAGGGACTTTCCATTGACGTCAATGGGTGGAGTATTTACGGTAAACTGCCCACTTGGCA
GTACATCAAGTGTATCATATGCCAAGTACGCCCCCTATTGACGTCAATGACGGTAAATGGCCCGCCTGGC
ATTATGCCCAGTACATGACCTTATGGGACTTTCCTACTTGGCAGTACATCTACGTATTAGTCATCGCTAT
TACCATGGTC
